>Addgene plasmid #81882 | pDONR223_FAM196A_WT | addgene full sequence | sequence record 169005 | Addgene NGS Result
GGCAGTTCCCTACTCTCGCGTTAACGCTAGCATGGATGTTTTCCCAGTCACGACGTTGTAAAACGACGGC
CAGTCTTAAGCTCGGGCCCCAAATAATGATTTTATTTTGACTGATAGTGACCTGTTCGTTGCAACAAATT
GATGAGCAATGCTTTTTTATAATGCCAACTTTGTACAAAAAAGTTGGCACCATGGTCAGTAAGGACACCG
GCAAATGCATACTCACAACATCGGAGAGTGAAGTGGAACCCGCCGCCTGCCTGGCCCTGGAGATGAAATA
CGCCCTGGACCCCAACCGGCAGATTAAAAAACGGAACAAAGCCCTGCAGGTGCGGTTTAAGGATATCTGC
GAGGCACAGAATGAGCAGAGGGACACACAGCTGTCCTCGGGCCAGCTGGGGGAGAAGCGGGAGGCCAAGC
CCGTGTCCTGCAGAGCAGCCTACCGCAAATACATGACAGTGCCCGCACGCAGGTCCATCCCCAACGTCAC
CAAGAGCACAGGCGTGCAGACCTCGCCCGACCTTAAGAAGTGTTACCAGACGTTCCCTCTGGACCGCAAA
AAGGGGAACCTCAAAAGCCTCCCAGCTGCAGATCCCTTTAAAAGCCAAAACAATGGGTTTCTAACAGATG
CGAAAGAGAAGAACGAGGCTGGACCCATGGAGGAGGCCCGGCCATGTGGCGCGGGGCGGGTGCACAAGAC
CACAGCCTTGGTTTTCCATTCCAACCAACACATGAACACAGTGGACCAGCCTTTGGGGGTCAACTGCACA
GAGCCCTGTAAAAGCCCGGAGCCGCTCAGCTATGGAGAAGCTGCGCTCCAAAACTCCACTCGGCCTCCAT
CCGAAGAGCCCGATTACCAGCTGCTCGGGAGGGCCAAGCAGGACCGGGGGAGGCCAAACTCCGAGGAGCC
CGCTCCACCTGCCCTCAGGAGGGTGTTTAAAACGGAGGTTGCCACCGTTTACGCACCTGCCCTCAGTGCC
AGGGCCCCCGAGCCTGGTTTGTCAGACTCTGCAGCCGCCAGCCAGTGGTCACTCTGCCCGGCAGATGACG
AGCGGAGGAGAGCCACACATCTCAACGGGCTCCAGGCGCCCTCGGAAACTGCCCTGGCCTGCTCACCCCC
GATGCAGTGCCTGTCCCCCGAATGTAGTGAGCAGCCGTCGCAGACTCACACCCCGCCGGGGCTGGGGAAC
CAGCCTAGTCCCACAGCGGTTGCTGCAGGTGAAGAATGCCAACGAATCGTGCCTCATACGGAAGTGGTCG
ACCTCAAAGCACAACTTCAGATGATGGAGAACTTGATCAGTTCAAGCCAAGAAACCATCAAAGTGCTCTT
GGGGGTCATTCAGGAGTTGGAAAAAGGAGAGGCCCATCGGGAAGGGCTTTCATATCGGACGGGGCAAGAC
ACAGCTAATTGTGACACATGCAGGAACAGTGCATGTATTATCTATAGTGTGGAGCTGGATTTTAAGCAGC
AAGAAGACAAACTCCAGCCGGTTCTAAGAAAACTCCACCCTATTGAGGAAACTCAGGTCATACCTTCGCC
TTACTCTCAGGAGACTTACTCCTCAACTCCCAAGCAAAAATCCAAAACTGAATCTAAAAAGCACGGAAGA
TGGAAACTCTGGTTCCTTTGATTGCCAACTTTCTTGTACAAAGTTGTCATTATAAGAAAGCATTGCTTAT
CAATTTGTTGCAACGAACAGGTCACTATCAGTCAAAATAAAATCATTATTTGCCATCCAGCTGATATCCC
CTATAGTGAGTCGTATTACATGGTCATAGCTGTTTCCTGGCAGCTCTGGCCCGTGTCTCAAAATCTCTGA
TGTTACATTGCACAAGATAAAAATATATCATCATGCCTCCTCTAGACCAGCCAGGACAGAAATGCCTCGA
CTTCGCTGCTACCCAAGGTTGCCGGGTGACGCACACCGTGGAAACGGATGAAGGCACGAACCCAGTGGAC
ATAAGCCTGTTCGGTTCGTAAGCTGTAATGCAAGTAGCGTATGCGCTCACGCAACTGGTCCAGAACCTTG
ACCGAACGCAGCGGTGGTAACGGCGCAGTGGCGGTTTTCATGGCTTGTTATGACTGTTTTTTTGGGGTAC
AGTCTATGCCTCGGGCATCCAAGCAGCAAGCGCGTTACGCCGTGGGTCGATGTTTGATGTTATGGAGCAG
CAACGATGTTACGCAGCAGGGCAGTCGCCCTAAAACAAAGTTAAACATTATGAGGGAAGCGGTGATCGCC
GAAGTATCGACTCAACTATCAGAGGTAGTTGGCGTCATCGAGCGCCATCTCGAACCGACGTTGCTGGCCG
TACATTTGTACGGCTCCGCAGTGGATGGCGGCCTGAAGCCACACAGTGATATTGATTTGCTGGTTACGGT
GACCGTAAGGCTTGATGAAACAACGCGGCGAGCTTTGATCAACGACCTTTTGGAAACTTCGGCTTCCCCT
GGAGAGAGCGAGATTCTCCGCGCTGTAGAAGTCACCATTGTTGTGCACGACGACATCATTCCGTGGCGTT
ATCCAGCTAAGCGCGAACTGCAATTTGGAGAATGGCAGCGCAATGACATTCTTGCAGGTATCTTCGAGCC
AGCCACGATCGACATTGATCTGGCTATCTTGCTGACAAAAGCAAGAGAACATAGCGTTGCCTTGGTAGGT
CCAGCGGCGGAGGAACTCTTTGATCCGGTTCCTGAACAGGATCTATTTGAGGCGCTAAATGAAACCTTAA
CGCTATGGAACTCGCCGCCCGACTGGGCTGGCGATGAGCGAAATGTAGTGCTTACGTTGTCCCGCATTTG
GTACAGCGCAGTAACCGGCAAAATCGCGCCGAAGGATGTCGCTGCCGACTGGGCAATGGAGCGCCTGCCG
GCCCAGTATCAGCCCGTCATACTTGAAGCTAGACAGGCTTATCTTGGACAAGAAGAAGATCGCTTGGCCT
CGCGCGCAGATCAGTTGGAAGAATTTGTCCACTACGTGAAAGGCGAGATCACCAAGGTAGTCGGCAAATA
ACCCTCGAGCCACCCATGACCAAAATCCCTTAACGTGAGTTACGCGTCGTTCCACTGAGCGTCAGACCCC
GTAGAAAAGATCAAAGGATCTTCTTGAGATCCTTTTTTTCTGCGCGTAATCTGCTGCTTGCAAACAAAAA
AACCACCGCTACCAGCGGTGGTTTGTTTGCCGGATCAAGAGCTACCAACTCTTTTTCCGAAGGTAACTGG
CTTCAGCAGAGCGCAGATACCAAATACTGTTCTTCTAGTGTAGCCGTAGTTAGGCCACCACTTCAAGAAC
TCTGTAGCACCGCCTACATACCTCGCTCTGCTAATCCTGTTACCAGTGGCTGCTGCCAGTGGCGATAAGT
CGTGTCTTACCGGGTTGGACTCAAGACGATAGTTACCGGATAAGGCGCAGCGGTCGGGCTGAACGGGGGG
TTCGTGCACACAGCCCAGCTTGGAGCGAACGACCTACACCGAACTGAGATACCTACAGCGTGAGCTATGA
GAAAGCGCCACGCTTCCCGAAGGGAGAAAGGCGGACAGGTATCCGGTAAGCGGCAGGGTCGGAACAGGAG
AGCGCACGAGGGAGCTTCCAGGGGGAAACGCCTGGTATCTTTATAGTCCTGTCGGGTTTCGCCACCTCTG
ACTTGAGCGTCGATTTTTGTGATGCTCGTCAGGGGGGCGGAGCCTATGGAAAAACGCCAGCAACGCGGCC
TTTTTACGGTTCCTGGCCTTTTGCTGGCCTTTTGCTCACATGTTCTTTCCTGCGTTATCCCCTGATTCTG
TGGATAACCGTATTACCGCCTTTGAGTGAGCTGATACCGCTCGCCGCAGCCGAACGACCGAGCGCAGCGA
GTCAGTGAGCGAGGAAGCGGAAGAGCGCCCAATACGCAAACCGCCTCTCCCCGCGCGTTGGCCGATTCAT
TAATGCAGCTGGCACGACAGGTTTCCCGACTGGAAAGCGGGCAGTGAGCGCAACGCAATTAATACGCGTA
CCGCTAGCCAGGAAGAGTTTGTAGAAACGCAAAAAGGCCATCCGTCAGGATGGCCTTCTGCTTAGTTTGA
TGCCTGGCAGTTTATGGCGGGCGTCCTGCCCGCCACCCTCCGGGCCGTTGCTTCACAACGTTCAAATCCG
CTCCCGGCGGATTTGTCCTACTCAGGAGAGCGTTCACCGACAAACAACAGATAAAACGAAAGGCCCAGTC
TTCCGACTGAGCCTTTCGTTTTATTTGATGCCT
Features (pLannotate 1.2.2; 12 found; start..end, strand, type, name):
     38..74      -  CDS            lacZα (fragment): LacZα fragment of β-galactosidase; lacZ fragment
     91..186     +  protein_bind   attL3: mutant version of attL; recombination site for the Gateway® LR reaction LR Clonase™
    192..1628    +  CDS            INSYN2A: INSY2_HUMAN - Also known as C10orf141, FAM196A, INSYN2. Experimental evidence at protein level: Swiss-Prot protein existence level 1. Component of the protein machinery at the inhibitory synapses, probably acting as a scaffold. Inhibitory synapses dampen neuronal activity through postsynaptic hyperpolarization. This synaptic inhibition is fundamental for the functioning of the central nervous system, shaping and orchestrating the flow of information through neuronal networks to generate a precise neural code. From Homo sapiens (Human).
   1639..1732    -  protein_bind   attL2 (fragment): mutant version of attL; recombination site for the Gateway® LR reaction LR Clonase™
   1750..1768    -  promoter       T7 promoter: promoter for bacteriophage T7 RNA polymerase
   1958..1981    +  promoter       Pc promoter (fragment): intI1 (promoter lies within the coding sequence); class 1 integron promoter
   2157..2213    +  CDS            GmR (fragment): gentamycin acetyltransferase; aacC1; confers resistance to gentamycin
   2220..3011    +  CDS            SmR: aminoglycoside adenylyltransferase (Murphy, 1985); aadA; confers resistance to spectinomycin and streptomycin
   3104..3692    +  rep_origin     ori: high-copy-number ColE1/pMB1/pBR322/pUC origin of replication
   3875..3967    +  CDS            lacI (fragment): lac repressor; lacI; The lac repressor binds to the lac operator to inhibit transcription in E. coli. This inhibition can be relieved by adding lactose or isopropyl-β-D-thiogalactopyranoside (IPTG).
   4022..4049    -  terminator     rrnB T2 terminator: transcription terminator T2 from the E. coli rrnB gene
   4181..4224    +  terminator     rrnB T1 terminator: Escherichia coli rrnB; transcription terminator T1 from the E. coli rrnB gene
