[The description below was written by a language model from this plasmid's Addgene catalogue record and pLannotate feature annotations shown in this document.]
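Description:
pDONR223_FAM196A_WT is a Gateway entry clone built on the Invitrogen pDONR223 backbone and carrying the wild-type open reading frame of human FAM196A (also known as C10orf141, INSYN2 or INSYN2A). It is a bacterial propagation and shuttling plasmid rather than an expression vector. The sequenced record is about 4.2 kb. It replicates in E. coli from a high-copy ColE1/pUC-type origin and is selected with spectinomycin through the aadA (SmR) aminoglycoside adenylyltransferase gene, which sits downstream of a fragment of a class 1 integron Pc promoter. The short lacZα, lacI and gentamicin-resistance fragments in the annotation are backbone remnants with no evident function here. The rrnB T1 and T2 terminators lie upstream of the cloning region and help insulate it from read-through transcription.

The FAM196A coding sequence, roughly 1.4 kb, is flanked by two attL recombination sites. The automated annotation labels these attL3 and a partial attL2. They allow the ORF to be moved into any compatible attR-containing destination vector by an LR Clonase reaction. The record lists no promoter for the insert, and the only one near it is a T7 promoter just beyond the 3′ attL site, on the opposite strand. The clone is in the "closed" configuration, with a stop codon immediately after the ORF, so it yields native or N-terminally tagged protein and cannot be used for C-terminal fusions. The annotation describes the encoded protein as a probable scaffold component of inhibitory postsynaptic machinery. The plasmid belongs to the Target Accelerator Plasmid Collection, a resource assembled for systematic functional testing of cancer-associated alleles, and the WT designation marks it as the unmutated form of the gene.
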