Addgene plasmid #81882: pDONR223_FAM196A_WT
Purpose: Gateway Donor vector containing FAM196A , part of the Target Accelerator Plasmid Collection.
Depositing lab: Jesse Boehm & William Hahn & David Root. Depositing organization: Broad Institute. Publication: Systematic Functional Interrogation of Rare Cancer Variants Identifies Oncogenic Alleles. Kim E, Ilic N, Shrestha Y, Zou L, Kamburov A, Zhu C, Yang X, Lubonja R, Tran N, Nguyen C, Lawrence MS, Piccioni F, Bagul M, Doench JG, Chouinard CR, Wu X, Hogstrom L, Natoli T, Tamayo P, Horn H, Corsello SM, Lage K, Root DE, Subramanian A, Golub TR, Getz G, Boehm JS, Hahn WC. Cancer Discov. 2016 Jul;6(7):714-26. doi: 10.1158/2159-8290.CD-16-0160. Epub 2016 May 4. PubMed 27147599.
Backbone
  Vector backbone: pDONR223
  Backbone manufacturer: Invitrogen
  Backbone size w/o insert (bp): 2790
  Vector type: Gateway Entry vector
Growth in bacteria
  Bacterial resistance: Spectinomycin, 50 μg/mL
  Growth temperature: 37°C
  Growth strain: DH5alpha
  Copy number: High Copy
Gene/Insert
  Gene/Insert name: FAM196A
  Species: H. sapiens (human)
  Mutation: WT
  GenBank ID: NM_001039762.2
  Entrez Gene: FAM196A (a.k.a. C10orf141, INSYN2)
  Promoter: None
  Cloning method: Gateway Cloning
  Sequencing primers: 5′ M13pUC-fwd; 3′ M13-Rev
Terms and licenses: Academic/Nonprofit Terms; Industry Terms: Not Available to Industry
Depositor comments: Closed state: stop codon immediately follows insert
How to cite: pDONR223_FAM196A_WT was a gift from Jesse Boehm & William Hahn & David Root (Addgene plasmid # 81882 ; http://n2t.net/addgene:81882 ; RRID:Addgene_81882)
