>Addgene plasmid #81882 | pDONR223_FAM196A_WT | depositor partial sequence | sequence record 155201 | Insert sequence
ATGGTCAGTAAGGACACCGGCAAATGCATACTCACAACATCGGAGAGTGAAGTGGAACCCGCCGCCTGCC
TGGCCCTGGAGATGAAATACGCCCTGGACCCCAACCGGCAGATTAAAAAACGGAACAAAGCCCTGCAGGT
GCGGTTTAAGGATATCTGCGAGGCACAGAATGAGCAGAGGGACACACAGCTGTCCTCGGGCCAGCTGGGG
GAGAAGCGGGAGGCCAAGCCCGTGTCCTGCAGAGCAGCCTACCGCAAATACATGACAGTGCCCGCACGCA
GGTCCATCCCCAACGTCACCAAGAGCACAGGCGTGCAGACCTCGCCCGACCTTAAGAAGTGTTACCAGAC
GTTCCCTCTGGACCGCAAAAAGGGGAACCTCAAAAGCCTCCCAGCTGCAGATCCCTTTAAAAGCCAAAAC
AATGGGTTTCTAACAGATGCGAAAGAGAAGAACGAGGCTGGACCCATGGAGGAGGCCCGGCCATGTGGCG
CGGGGCGGGTGCACAAGACCACAGCCTTGGTTTTCCATTCCAACCAACACATGAACACAGTGGACCAGCC
TTTGGGGGTCAACTGCACAGAGCCCTGTAAAAGCCCGGAGCCGCTCAGCTATGGAGAAGCTGCGCTCCAA
AACTCCACTCGGCCTCCATCCGAAGAGCCCGATTACCAGCTGCTCGGGAGGGCCAAGCAGGACCGGGGGA
GGCCAAACTCCGAGGAGCCCGCTCCACCTGCCCTCAGGAGGGTGTTTAAAACGGAGGTTGCCACCGTTTA
CGCACCTGCCCTCAGTGCCAGGGCCCCCGAGCCTGGTTTGTCAGACTCTGCAGCCGCCAGCCAGTGGTCA
CTCTGCCCGGCAGATGACGAGCGGAGGAGAGCCACACATCTCAACGGGCTCCAGGCGCCCTCGGAAACTG
CCCTGGCCTGCTCACCCCCGATGCAGTGCCTGTCCCCCGAATGTAGTGAGCAGCCGTCGCAGACTCACAC
CCCGCCGGGGCTGGGGAACCAGCCTAGTCCCACAGCGGTTGCTGCAGGTGAAGAATGCCAACGAATCGTG
CCTCATACGGAAGTGGTCGACCTCAAAGCACAACTTCAGATGATGGAGAACTTGATCAGTTCAAGCCAAG
AAACCATCAAAGTGCTCTTGGGGGTCATTCAGGAGTTGGAAAAAGGAGAGGCCCATCGGGAAGGGCTTTC
ATATCGGACGGGGCAAGACACAGCTAATTGTGACACATGCAGGAACAGTGCATGTATTATCTATAGTGTG
GAGCTGGATTTTAAGCAGCAAGAAGACAAACTCCAGCCGGTTCTAAGAAAACTCCACCCTATTGAGGAAA
CTCAGGTCATACCTTCGCCTTACTCTCAGGAGACTTACTCCTCAACTCCCAAGCAAAAATCCAAAACTGA
ATCTAAAAAGCACGGAAGATGGAAACTCTGGTTCCTT
